Addgene plasmid #89114: p5M-hPR-B
Purpose: mammalian expression of full-length human progesterone receptor-B in pCMV5 with 5 restriction sites deleted in polylinker
Depositing lab: Elizabeth Wilson. Depositing organization: University of North Carolina at Chapel Hill. Publication: Primate-specific melanoma antigen-A11 regulates isoform-specific human progesterone receptor-B transactivation. Su S, Blackwelder AJ, Grossman G, Minges JT, Yuan L, Young SL, Wilson EM. J Biol Chem. 2012 Oct 5;287(41):34809-24. doi: 10.1074/jbc.M112.372797. Epub 2012 Aug 13. PubMed 22891251.
Backbone
  Vector backbone: pCMV5
  Vector type: Mammalian Expression
Growth in bacteria
  Bacterial resistance: Ampicillin, 100 μg/mL
  Growth temperature: 37°C
  Growth strain: DH5alpha
  Copy number: High Copy
Gene/Insert
  Gene/Insert name: human progesterone receptor-B
  Species: H. sapiens (human)
  Mutation: 5 restriction sites deleted in polylinker
  Entrez Gene: PGR (a.k.a. NR3C3, PR)
  Promoter: CMV
  Cloning method: Restriction Enzyme; 5′ cloning site EcoRI (not destroyed); 3′ cloning site EcoRI (not destroyed)
  Sequencing primers: 5′ CMV-F
Terms and licenses: Academic/Nonprofit Terms; Industry Terms: Not Available to Industry
Depositor comments: The 5 restriction sites deleted from the pCMV5 polylinker are HindIII, PstI, SalI, BamHI, and XbaI.
How to cite: p5M-hPR-B was a gift from Elizabeth Wilson (Addgene plasmid # 89114 ; http://n2t.net/addgene:89114 ; RRID:Addgene_89114)
