[The description below was written by a language model from this plasmid's Addgene catalogue record and pLannotate feature annotations shown in this document.]
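Description:
p5M-hPR-B is a mammalian expression plasmid of about 8.4 kb that carries full-length human progesterone receptor-B (PGR, also known as NR3C3), the longer isoform of the progesterone-activated nuclear receptor. The backbone is a modified pCMV5 in which five polylinker restriction sites (HindIII, PstI, SalI, BamHI and XbaI) have been removed. The "mutation" in the catalogue entry refers to this change and not to any alteration of the receptor itself. The insert was cloned as an EcoRI fragment, with both flanking EcoRI sites retained. In bacteria the plasmid replicates from a high-copy ColE1/pUC-type origin and is selected with ampicillin through the β-lactamase gene. An f1 origin is also present, which allows single-stranded DNA production.

Expression is driven by the human cytomegalovirus immediate early enhancer and promoter, which lie directly upstream of the annotated PGR coding sequence of about 2.8 kb. The transcript is terminated by the human growth hormone polyadenylation signal. Roughly 1 kb between the end of the coding sequence and the poly(A) signal is unannotated, and the record does not say what it contains. Downstream there is an SV40 enhancer/early promoter region, with no annotated gene placed after it and no mammalian selection marker listed, so the plasmid appears suited to transient transfection. Remnants of a cloning vector (T7 promoter, lac promoter and operator, lacI and lacZα fragments) are also detected. No epitope tag or reporter is recorded. The associated work concerns isoform-specific transactivation by PR-B and its regulation by melanoma antigen-A11, which is consistent with use of the plasmid to supply PR-B in transfected mammalian cells.
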