Features (pLannotate 1.2.2; 15 found; start..end, strand, type, name):
      1..380     +  enhancer       CMV enhancer: human cytomegalovirus immediate early enhancer
    382..581     +  promoter       CMV promoter: human cytomegalovirus (CMV) immediate early promoter
    612..3410    +  CDS            PGR: PRGR_HUMAN - Also known as NR3C3. Experimental evidence at protein level: Swiss-Prot protein existence level 1. [Isoform 4]: Increases mitochondrial membrane potential and cellular respiration upon stimulation by progesterone. From Homo sapiens (Human).
   4448..5070    +  polyA_signal   hGH poly(A) signal: human growth hormone polyadenylation signal
   5099..5428    +  promoter       SV40 promoter: SV40 enhancer and early promoter
   5467..5485    -  promoter       T7 promoter: promoter for bacteriophage T7 RNA polymerase
   5523..5539    -  protein_bind   lac operator: The lac repressor binds to the lac operator to inhibit transcription in E. coli. This inhibition can be relieved by adding lactose or isopropyl-β-D-thiogalactopyranoside (IPTG). lac repressor encoded by lacI
   5547..5577    -  promoter       lac promoter: promoter for the E. coli lac operon
   5592..5613    -  protein_bind   CAP binding site: CAP binding activates transcription in the presence of cAMP. E. coli catabolite activator protein
   5626..5718    -  CDS            lacI (fragment): lac repressor; lacI; The lac repressor binds to the lac operator to inhibit transcription in E. coli. This inhibition can be relieved by adding lactose or isopropyl-β-D-thiogalactopyranoside (IPTG).
   5901..6489    -  rep_origin     ori: high-copy-number ColE1/pMB1/pBR322/pUC origin of replication
   6660..7520    -  CDS            AmpR: β-lactamase; bla; confers resistance to ampicillin, carbenicillin, and related antibiotics
   7521..7625    -  promoter       AmpR promoter: bla
   7652..8080    +  rep_origin     f1 ori (sequence partly withheld): f1 bacteriophage origin of replication; arrow indicates direction of (+) strand synthesis
   8111..8265    -  CDS            lacZα (fragment): LacZα fragment of β-galactosidase; lacZ fragment
>Addgene plasmid #89114 | p5M-hPR-B | addgene full sequence | sequence record 267772 | Addgene NGS Result
GACATTGATTATTGACTAGTTATTAATAGTAATCAATTACGGGGTCATTAGTTCATAGCCCATATATGGA
GTTCCGCGTTACATAACTTACGGTAAATGGCCCGCCTGGCTGACCGCCCAACGACCCCCGCCCATTGACG
TCAATAATGACGTATGTTCCCATAGTAACGCCAATAGGGACTTTCCATTGACGTCAATGGGTGGAGTATT
TACGGTAAACTGCCCACTTGGCAGTACATCAAGTGTATCATATGCCAAGTCCGCCCCCTATTGACGTCAA
TGACGGTAAATGGCCCGCCTGGCATTATGCCCAGTACATGACCTTACGGGACTTTCCTACTTGGCAGTAC
ATCTACGTATTAGTCATCGCTATTACCATGGTGATGCGGTTTTGGCAGTACACCAATGGGCGTGGATAGC
GGTTTGACTCACGGGGATTTCCAAGTCTCCACCCCATTGACGTCAATGGGAGTTTGTTTTGGCACCAAAA
TCAACGGGACTTTCCAAAATGTCGTAATAACCCCGCCCCGTTGACGCAAATGGGCGGTAGGCGTGTACGG
TGGGAGGTCTATATAAGCAGAGCTCGTTTAGTGAACCGTCAGAATTCCACCATGACTGAGCTGAAGGCAA
AGGGTCCCCGGGCTCCCCACGTGGCGGGCGGCCCGCCCTCCCCCGAGGTCGGATCCCCACTGCTGTGTCG
CCCAGCCGCAGGTCCGTTCCCGGGGAGCCAGACCTCGGACACCTTGCCTGAAGTTTCGGCCATACCTATC
TCCCTGGACGGGCTACTCTTCCCTCGGCCCTGCCAGGGACAGGACCCCTCCGACGAAAAGACGCAGGACC
AGCAGTCGCTGTCGGACGTGGAGGGCGCATATTCCAGAGCTGAAGCTACAAGGGGTGCTGGAGGCAGCAG
TTCTAGTCCCCCAGAAAAGGACAGCGGACTGCTGGACAGTGTCTTGGACACTCTGTTGGCGCCCTCAGGT
CCCGGGCAGAGCCAACCCAGCCCTCCCGCCTGCGAGGTCACCAGCTCTTGGTGCCTGTTTGGCCCCGAAC
TTCCCGAAGATCCACCGGCTGCCCCCGCCACCCAGCGGGTGTTGTCCCCGCTCATGAGCCGGTCCGGGTG
CAAGGTTGGAGACAGCTCCGGGACGGCAGCTGCCCATAAAGTGCTGCCCCGGGGCCTGTCACCAGCCCGG
CAGCTGCTGCTCCCGGCCTCTGAGAGCCCTCACTGGTCCGGGGCCCCAGTGAAGCCGTCTCCGCAGGCCG
CTGCGGTGGAGGTTGAGGAGGAGGATGGCTCTGAGTCCGAGGAGTCTGCGGGTCCGCTTCTGAAGGGCAA
ACCTCGGGCTCTGGGTGGCGCGGCGGCTGGAGGAGGAGCCGCGGCTGTCCCGCCGGGGGCGGCAGCAGGA
GGCGTCGCCCTGGTCCCCAAGGAAGATTCCCGCTTCTCAGCGCCCAGGGTCGCCCTGGTGGAGCAGGACG
CGCCGATGGCGCCCGGGCGCTCCCCGCTGGCCACCACGGTGATGGATTTCATCCACGTGCCTATCCTGCC
TCTCAATCACGCCTTATTGGCAGCCCGCACTCGGCAGCTGCTGGAAGACGAAAGTTACGACGGCGGGGCC
GGGGCTGCCAGCGCCTTTGCCCCGCCGCGGAGTTCACCCTGTGCCTCGTCCACCCCGGTCGCTGTAGGCG
ACTTCCCCGACTGCGCGTACCCGCCCGACGCCGAGCCCAAGGACGACGCGTACCCTCTCTATAGCGACTT
CCAGCCGCCCGCTCTAAAGATAAAGGAGGAGGAGGAAGGTGCGGAGGCCTCCGCGCGCTCCCCGCGTTCC
TACCTTGTGGCCGGTGCCAACCCCGCAGCCTTCCCGGATTTCCCGTTGGGGCCACCGCCCCCGCTGCCGC
CGCGAGCGACCCCATCCAGACCCGGGGAAGCGGCGGTGACGGCCGCACCCGCCAGTGCCTCAGTCTCGTC
TGCGTCCTCCTCGGGGTCGACCCTGGAGTGCATCCTGTACAAAGCGGAGGGCGCGCCGCCCCAGCAGGGC
CCGTTCGCGCCGCCGCCCTGCAAGGCGCCGGGCGCGAGCGGCTGCCTGCTCCCGCGGGACGGCCTGCCCT
CCACCTCCGCCTCTGCCGCCGCCGCCGGGGCGGCCCCCGCGCTCTACCCTGCACTCGGCCTCAACGGGCT
CCCGCAGCTCGGCTACCAGGCCGCCGTGCTCAAGGAGGGCCTGCCGCAGGTCTACCCGCCCTATCTCAAC
TACCTGAGGCCGGATTCAGAAGCCAGCCAGAGCCCACAATACAGCTTCGAGTCATTACCTCAGAAGATTT
GTTTAATCTGTGGGGATGAAGCATCAGGCTGTCATTATGGTGTCCTTACCTGTGGGAGCTGTAAGGTCTT
CTTTAAGAGGGCAATGGAAGGGCAGCACAACTACTTATGTGCTGGAAGAAATGACTGCATCGTTGATAAA
ATCCGCAGAAAAAACTGCCCAGCATGTCGCCTTAGAAAGTGCTGTCAGGCTGGCATGGTCCTTGGAGGTC
GAAAATTTAAAAAGTTCAATAAAGTCAGAGTTGTGAGAGCACTGGATGCTGTTGCTCTCCCACAGCCATT
GGGCGTTCCAAATGAAAGCCAAGCCCTAAGCCAGAGATTCACTTTTTCACCAGGTCAAGACATACAGTTG
ATTCCACCACTGATCAACCTGTTAATGAGCATTGAACCAGATGTGATCTATGCAGGACATGACAACACAA
AACCTGACACCTCCAGTTCTTTGCTGACAAGTCTTAATCAACTAGGCGAGAGGCAACTTCTTTCAGTAGT
CAAGTGGTCTAAATCATTGCCAGGTTTTCGAAACTTACATATTGATGACCAGATAACTCTCATTCAGTAT
TCTTGGATGAGCTTAATGGTGTTTGGTCTAGGATGGAGATCCTACAAACATGTCAGTGGGCAGATGCTGT
ATTTTGCACCTGATCTAATACTAAATGAACAGCGGATGAAAGAATCATCATTCTATTCATTATGCCTTAC
CATGTGGCAGATCCCACAGGAGTTTGTCAAGCTTCAAGTTAGCCAAGAAGAGTTCCTCTGTATGAAAGTA
TTGTTACTTCTTAATACAATTCCTTTGGAAGGGCTACGAAGTCAAACCCAGTTTGAGGAGATGAGGTCAA
GCTACATTAGAGAGCTCATCAAGGCAATTGGTTTGAGGCAAAAAGGAGTTGTGTCGAGCTCACAGCGTTT
CTATCAACTTACAAAACTTCTTGATAACTTGCATGATCTTGTCAAACAGCTTCATCTGTACTGCTTGAAT
ACATTTATCCAGTCCCGGGCACTGAGTGTTGAATTTCCAGAAATGATGTCTGAAGTTATTGCTGCACAAT
TACCCAAGATATTGGCAGGGATGGTGAAACCCCTTCTCTTTCATAAAAAGTGAATGTCATCTTTTTCTTT
TAAAGAATTAAATTTTGTGGCATGTCTTTTTGTTTTGGTCAGGATTATGAGGTCTTGAGTTTTTATAATG
TTCTTCTGAAAGCCTTACATTTATAACATCATAGTGTGTAAATTTAAAAGAAAAATTGTGAGGTTCTAAT
TATTTTCTTTTATAAAGTATAATTAGAATGTTTAACTGTTTTGTTTACCCATATTTTCTTGAAGAATTTA
CAAGATTGAAAAAGTACTAAAATTGTTAAAGTAAACTATATCTTATCCATATTATTTCATACCATGTAGG
TGAGGATTTTTAACTTTTGCATCTAACAAATCATCGACTTAAGAGAAAAAATCTTACATGTAATAACACA
AAGCTATTATATGTTATTTCTAGGTAACTCCCTTTGTGTCAATTATATTTCCAAAAATGAACCTTTAAAA
TGGTATGCAAAATTTTGTCTATATATATTTGTGTGAGGAGGAAATTCATAACTTTCCTCAGATTTTCAAA
AGTATTTTTAATGCAAAAAATGTAGAAAGAGTTTAAAACCACTAAAATAGATTGATGTTCTTCAAACTAG
GCAAAACAACTCATATGTTAAGACCATTTTCCAGATTGGAAACACAAATCTCTTAGGAAGTTAATAAGTA
GATTCATATCATTATACAAATAGTATTGTGGGTTTTGTAGGTTTTTAAAATAACCTTTTTTGGGGAGAGA
ATTGTCCTCTAATGAGGTATTGCGAGTGGACATAAGAAATCAGAAGATTATGGCCTAACTGTACTCCTTA
CCAACTGTGGCATGCTGAAAGTTAGTCACTCTTACTGATTCTCAATTCTCTCACCTTTGAAAGTAGTAAA
ATATCTTTCCTGCCAATTGCTCCTTTGGGTCAGAGCTTATTAACATCTTTTCAAATCAAAGGAAAGAAGA
AAGGGAGAGGAGGAGGAGGGAGATATCAATTCACATACCTTTCTCCTCTTTATCCTCCACTATCATGAAT
TCAGATCTGGTACCACGCGTATCGATAAGCTGATCCCGGGTGGCATCCCTGTGACCCCTCCCCAGTGCCT
CTCCTGGCCCTGGAAGTTGCCACTCCAGTGCCCACCAGCCTTGTCCTAATAAAATTAAGTTGCATCATTT
TGTCTGACTAGGTGTCCTTCTATAATATTATGGGGTGGAGGGGGGTGGTATGGAGCAAGGGGCAAGTTGG
GAAGACAACCTGTAGGGCCTGCGGGGTCTATTGGGAACCAAGCTGGAGTGCAGTGGCACAATCTTGGCTC
ACTGCAATCTCCGCCTCCTGGGTTCAAGCGATTCTCCTGCCTCAGCCTCCCGAGTTGTTGGGATTCCAGG
CATGCATGACCAGGCTCAGCTAATTTTTGTTTTTTTGGTAGAGACGGGGTTTCACCATATTGGCCAGGCT
GGTCTCCAACTCCTAATCTCAGGTGATCTACCCACCTTGGCCTCCCAAATTGCTGGGATTACAGGCGTGA
ACCACTGCTCCCTTCCCTGTCCTTCTGATTTTAAAATAACTATACCAGCAGGAGGACGTCCAGACACAGC
ATAGGCTACCTGGCCATGCCCAACCGGTGGGACATTTGAGTTGCTTGCTTGGCACTGTCCTCTCATGCGT
TGGGTCCACTCAGTAGATGCCTGTTGAATTGGGTACGCGGCCAGCTTGGCTGTGGAATGTGTGTCAGTTA
GGGTGTGGAAAGTCCCCAGGCTCCCCAGCAGGCAGAAGTATGCAAAGCATGCATCTCAATTAGTCAGCAA
CCAGGTGTGGAAAGTCCCCAGGCTCCCCAGCAGGCAGAAGTATGCAAAGCATGCATCTCAATTAGTCAGC
AACCATAGTCCCGCCCCTAACTCCGCCCATCCCGCCCCTAACTCCGCCCAGTTCCGCCCATTCTCCGCCC
CATGGCTGACTAATTTTTTTTATTTATGCAGAGGCCGAGGCCGCCTCGGCCTCTGAGCTATTCCAGAAGT
AGTGAGGAGGCTTTTTTGGAGGCCTAGGCTTTTGCAAAAAGCTCCTCGAGGAACTGAAAAACCAGAAAGT
TAATTCCCTATAGTGAGTCGTATTAAATTCGTAATCATGTCATAGCTGTTTCCTGTGTGAAATTGTTATC
CGCTCACAATTCCACACAACATACGAGCCGGAAGCATAAAGTGTAAAGCCTGGGGTGCCTAATGAGTGAG
CTAACTCACATTAATTGCGTTGCGCTCACTGCCCGCTTTCCAGTCGGGAAACCTGTCGTGCCAGCTGCAT
TAATGAATCGGCCAACGCGCGGGGAGAGGCGGTTTGCGTATTGGGCGCTCTTCCGCTTCCTCGCTCACTG
ACTCGCTGCGCTCGGTCGTTCGGCTGCGGCGAGCGGTATCAGCTCACTCAAAGGCGGTAATACGGTTATC
CACAGAATCAGGGGATAACGCAGGAAAGAACATGTGAGCAAAAGGCCAGCAAAAGGCCAGGAACCGTAAA
AAGGCCGCGTTGCTGGCGTTTTTCCATAGGCTCCGCCCCCCTGACGAGCATCACAAAAATCGACGCTCAA
GTCAGAGGTGGCGAAACCCGACAGGACTATAAAGATACCAGGCGTTTCCCCCTGGAAGCTCCCTCGTGCG
CTCTCCTGTTCCGACCCTGCCGCTTACCGGATACCTGTCCGCCTTTCTCCCTTCGGGAAGCGTGGCGCTT
TCTCATAGCTCACGCTGTAGGTATCTCAGTTCGGTGTAGGTCGTTCGCTCCAAGCTGGGCTGTGTGCACG
AACCCCCCGTTCAGCCCGACCGCTGCGCCTTATCCGGTAACTATCGTCTTGAGTCCAACCCGGTAAGACA
CGACTTATCGCCACTGGCAGCAGCCACTGGTAACAGGATTAGCAGAGCGAGGTATGTAGGCGGTGCTACA
GAGTTCTTGAAGTGGTGGCCTAACTACGGCTACACTAGAAGAACAGTATTTGGTATCTGCGCTCTGCTGA
AGCCAGTTACCTTCGGAAAAAGAGTTGGTAGCTCTTGATCCGGCAAACAAACCACCGCTGGTAGCGGTGG
TTTTTTTGTTTGCAAGCAGCAGATTACGCGCAGAAAAAAAGGATCTCAAGAAGATCCTTTGATCTTTTCT
ACGGGGTCTGACGCTCAGTGGAACGAAAACTCACGTTAAGGGATTTTGGTCATGAGATTATCAAAAAGGA
TCTTCACCTAGATCCTTTTAAATTAAAAATGAAGTTTTAAATCAATCTAAAGTATATATGAGTAAACTTG
GTCTGACAGTTACCAATGCTTAATCAGTGAGGCACCTATCTCAGCGATCTGTCTATTTCGTTCATCCATA
GTTGCCTGACTCCCCGTCGTGTAGATAACTACGATACGGGAGGGCTTACCATCTGGCCCCAGTGCTGCAA
TGATACCGCGAGACCCACGCTCACCGGCTCCAGATTTATCAGCAATAAACCAGCCAGCCGGAAGGGCCGA
GCGCAGAAGTGGTCCTGCAACTTTATCCGCCTCCATCCAGTCTATTAATTGTTGCCGGGAAGCTAGAGTA
AGTAGTTCGCCAGTTAATAGTTTGCGCAACGTTGTTGCCATTGCTACAGGCATCGTGGTGTCACGCTCGT
CGTTTGGTATGGCTTCATTCAGCTCCGGTTCCCAACGATCAAGGCGAGTTACATGATCCCCCATGTTGTG
CAAAAAAGCGGTTAGCTCCTTCGGTCCTCCGATCGTTGTCAGAAGTAAGTTGGCCGCAGTGTTATCACTC
ATGGTTATGGCAGCACTGCATAATTCTCTTACTGTCATGCCATCCGTAAGATGCTTTTCTGTGACTGGTG
AGTACTCAACCAAGTCATTCTGAGAATAGTGTATGCGGCGACCGAGTTGCTCTTGCCCGGCGTCAATACG
GGATAATACCGCGCCACATAGCAGAACTTTAAAAGTGCTCATCATTGGAAAACGTTCTTCGGGGCGAAAA
CTCTCAAGGATCTTACCGCTGTTGAGATCCAGTTCGATGTAACCCACTCGTGCACCCAACTGATCTTCAG
CATCTTTTACTTTCACCAGCGTTTCTGGGTGAGCAAAAACAGGAAGGCAAAATGCCGCAAAAAAGGGAAT
AAGGGCGACACGGAAATGTTGAATACTCATACTCTTCCTTTTTCAATATTATTGAAGCATTTATCAGGGT
TATTGTCTCATGAGCGGATACATATTTGAATGTATTTAGAAAAATAAACAAATAGGGGTTCCGCGCACAT
TTCCCCGAAAAGTGCCACCTG
[124 nt withheld, positions 7652-7775]
C
[91 nt withheld, positions 7777-7867]
A
[49 nt withheld, positions 7869-7917]
CCTTTGACGTTGGAGTCCACGTTCTTT
[37 nt withheld, positions 7945-7981]
ACCCTATCTCGGTCTATTCTTTTGATTTATAAGGGATTTTGCCGATTTCGGCCTATTGGTTAAAAAATGA
GCTGATTTAACAAAAATTTAACGCGAATTTTAACAAAATATTAACGCTTACAATTTCCATTCGCCATTCA
GGCTGCGCAACTGTTGGGAAGGGCGATCGGTGCGGGCCTCTTCGCTATTACGCCAGCTGGCGAAAGGGGG
ATGTGCTGCAAGGCGATTAAGTTGGGTAACGCCAGGGTTTTCCCAGTCACGACGTTGTAAAACGACGGCC
AGTGCCAAGCTGATCTATACATTGAATCAATATTGGCAATTAGCCATATTAGTCATTGGTTATATAGCAT
AAATCAATATTGGCTATTGGCCATTGCATACGTTGTATCTATATCATAATATGTACATTTATATTGGCTC
ATGTCCAATATGACCGCCATGTT
